Addgene plasmid #178470: pETM33_CLIP_CAP_Gly
Purpose: Bacterial expression of human domain with His-tag and GST tag
Depositing lab: Ylva Ivarsson. Depositing organization: Uppsala University. Publication: Proteome-scale mapping of binding sites in the unstructured regions of the human proteome. Benz C, Ali M, Krystkowiak I, Simonetti L, Sayadi A, Mihalic F, Kliche J, Andersson E, Jemth P, Davey NE, Ivarsson Y. Mol Syst Biol. 2022 Jan;18(1):e10584. doi: 10.15252/msb.202110584. PubMed 35044719.
Backbone
  Vector backbone: pETM33
  Backbone size w/o insert (bp): 6017
  Vector type: Bacterial Expression
Growth in bacteria
  Bacterial resistance: Kanamycin, 50 μg/mL
  Growth temperature: 37°C
  Growth strain: DH5alpha
  Copy number: Unknown
Gene/Insert
  Gene/Insert name: CLIP_CAP_Gly
  Species: H. sapiens (human); Synthetic
  Entrez Gene: CLIP1 (a.k.a. CLIP, CLIP-170, CLIP170, CYLN1, RSN)
  Promoter: T7/LacO
  Tag / fusion protein: His-GST (N terminal on insert)
  Cloning method: Restriction Enzyme; 5′ cloning site Nco1 (destroyed during cloning); 3′ cloning site EcoR1 (destroyed during cloning)
  Sequencing primers: 5′ CGGATCTGGAAGTTCTGTTCC; 3′ GAGTGCGGCCGCAAGCTTG
Terms and licenses: Academic/Nonprofit Terms; Industry Terms: Not Available to Industry
Depositor comments: Please visit https://www.biorxiv.org/content/10.1101/2021.04.13.439572v1 for bioRxv preprint. Growth in BL21 DE3 gold 37 C after induction with 1mM IPTG 4 hours 30 C. Insert: GDFRVGERVWVNGNKPGFIQFLGETQFAPGQWAGIVLDEPIGKNDGSVAGVRYFQCEPLKGIFTRPSKLTRKV.
How to cite: pETM33_CLIP_CAP_Gly was a gift from Ylva Ivarsson (Addgene plasmid # 178470 ; http://n2t.net/addgene:178470 ; RRID:Addgene_178470)
