[The description below was written by a language model from this plasmid's Addgene catalogue record and pLannotate feature annotations shown in this document.]
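Description:
pETM33_CLIP_CAP_Gly is a bacterial expression plasmid built on the pETM33 backbone, a pET-type vector, for producing a CAP-Gly domain of human CLIP1 (CLIP-170) as a His- and GST-tagged fusion protein in E. coli. The plasmid replicates from a ColE1/pBR322-family origin accompanied by the bom region and the rop gene, which keeps copy number down. It also carries an f1 origin for single-stranded DNA production, and it is selected with kanamycin through an aminoglycoside phosphotransferase (KanR) gene. Short tetracycline-resistance fragments flanking the lacI region are annotated as well; these appear to be non-functional remnants of the pBR322 ancestry.

Expression is driven by a T7 promoter followed directly by a lac operator and the T7 gene 10 ribosome binding site. The plasmid-borne lacI gene supplies repressor, so transcription stays off until IPTG is added in a host that provides T7 RNA polymerase. The depositor notes use of a BL21(DE3) derivative for this. The reading frame begins with a 6xHis tag, continues through Schistosoma japonicum glutathione S-transferase, and then runs into the CLIP1 insert, which is listed as human/synthetic and was cloned between NcoI and EcoRI sites that were both destroyed. The automated annotation labels part of the insert as a fragment of C. elegans tubulin-folding cofactor B, probably a homology hit, since that protein also contains a CAP-Gly domain. A second His-tag fragment and a T7 gene 10-derived fragment lie downstream before the T7 terminator. The record does not show whether these are translated, and it lists only the N-terminal His-GST tag.

The dual tag allows nickel or glutathione affinity purification. The associated study mapped binding sites in unstructured regions of the human proteome, which is consistent with using the purified domain as bait for peptide-binding screens.
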