Features (pLannotate 1.2.2; 21 found; start..end, strand, type, name):
      1..589     +  rep_origin     ori: high-copy-number ColE1/pMB1/pBR322/pUC origin of replication
    775..914     -  misc_feature   bom: basis of mobility region from pBR322
   1016..1207    -  CDS            rop: Rop protein, which maintains plasmids at low copy number; rop
   1224..1604    +  CDS            YPB1_ECOLX: Protein predicted: Swiss-Prot protein existence level 4. From Escherichia coli.
   1676..1967    -  CDS            TcR (fragment): tetracycline efflux protein; tet; confers resistance to tetracycline
   1982..2003    -  protein_bind   CAP binding site: CAP binding activates transcription in the presence of cAMP. E. coli catabolite activator protein
   2016..3098    -  CDS            lacI: lac repressor; lacI; The lac repressor binds to the lac operator to inhibit transcription in E. coli. This inhibition can be relieved by adding lactose or isopropyl-β-D-thiogalactopyranoside (IPTG).
   3099..3176    -  promoter       lacI promoter: lacI
   3184..3463    -  CDS            TcR (fragment): tetracycline efflux protein; tet; confers resistance to tetracycline
   3485..3503    +  promoter       T7 promoter: promoter for bacteriophage T7 RNA polymerase
   3504..3528    +  protein_bind   lac operator: The lac repressor binds to the lac operator to inhibit transcription in E. coli. This inhibition can be relieved by adding lactose or isopropyl-β-D-thiogalactopyranoside (IPTG). lac repressor encoded by lacI
   3543..3565    +  RBS            RBS: efficient ribosome binding site from bacteriophage T7 gene 10 (Olins and Rangwala, 1989)
   3578..3595    +  CDS            7xHis (fragment): 6xHis affinity tag
   3614..4267    +  CDS            GST26_SCHJA: Experimental evidence at protein level: Swiss-Prot protein existence level 1. GST isoenzymes appear to play a central role in the parasite detoxification system. Other functions are also suspected including a role in increasing the solubility of haematin in the parasite gut. From Schistosoma japonicum (Blood fluke).
   4349..4498    +  CDS            tbcb-1 (fragment): TBCB_CAEEL - Experimental evidence at protein level: Swiss-Prot protein existence level 1. Binds to alpha-tubulin folding intermediates after their interaction with cytosolic chaperonin in the pathway leading from newly synthesized tubulin to properly folded heterodimer. From Caenorhabditis elegans.
   4563..4580    +  CDS            9xHis (fragment): 9xHis affinity tag
   4590..4639    +  CDS            SET1 (fragment): solubility-enhancement tag derived from T7 phage gene 10B
   4647..4694    +  terminator     T7 terminator: transcription terminator for bacteriophage T7 RNA polymerase
   4731..5159    +  rep_origin     f1 ori (sequence partly withheld): f1 bacteriophage origin of replication; arrow indicates direction of (+) strand synthesis
   5212..5269    +  promoter       AmpR promoter (fragment): bla
   5278..6093    -  CDS            KanR: aminoglycoside phosphotransferase; aph(3')-Ia; confers resistance to kanamycin in bacteria or G418 (Geneticin®) in eukaryotes
>Addgene plasmid #178470 | pETM33_CLIP_CAP_Gly | addgene full sequence | sequence record 357298 | Addgene NGS Result
TTGAGATCCTTTTTTTCTGCGCGTAATCTGCTGCTTGCAAACAAAAAAACCACCGCTACCAGCGGTGGTT
TGTTTGCCGGATCAAGAGCTACCAACTCTTTTTCCGAAGGTAACTGGCTTCAGCAGAGCGCAGATACCAA
ATACTGTCCTTCTAGTGTAGCCGTAGTTAGGCCACCACTTCAAGAACTCTGTAGCACCGCCTACATACCT
CGCTCTGCTAATCCTGTTACCAGTGGCTGCTGCCAGTGGCGATAAGTCGTGTCTTACCGGGTTGGACTCA
AGACGATAGTTACCGGATAAGGCGCAGCGGTCGGGCTGAACGGGGGGTTCGTGCACACAGCCCAGCTTGG
AGCGAACGACCTACACCGAACTGAGATACCTACAGCGTGAGCTATGAGAAAGCGCCACGCTTCCCGAAGG
GAGAAAGGCGGACAGGTATCCGGTAAGCGGCAGGGTCGGAACAGGAGAGCGCACGAGGGAGCTTCCAGGG
GGAAACGCCTGGTATCTTTATAGTCCTGTCGGGTTTCGCCACCTCTGACTTGAGCGTCGATTTTTGTGAT
GCTCGTCAGGGGGGCGGAGCCTATGGAAAAACGCCAGCAACGCGGCCTTTTTACGGTTCCTGGCCTTTTG
CTGGCCTTTTGCTCACATGTTCTTTCCTGCGTTATCCCCTGATTCTGTGGATAACCGTATTACCGCCTTT
GAGTGAGCTGATACCGCTCGCCGCAGCCGAACGACCGAGCGCAGCGAGTCAGTGAGCGAGGAAGCGGAAG
AGCGCCTGATGCGGTATTTTCTCCTTACGCATCTGTGCGGTATTTCACACCGCAATGGTGCACTCTCAGT
ACAATCTGCTCTGATGCCGCATAGTTAAGCCAGTATACACTCCGCTATCGCTACGTGACTGGGTCATGGC
TGCGCCCCGACACCCGCCAACACCCGCTGACGCGCCCTGACGGGCTTGTCTGCTCCCGGCATCCGCTTAC
AGACAAGCTGTGACCGTCTCCGGGAGCTGCATGTGTCAGAGGTTTTCACCGTCATCACCGAAACGCGCGA
GGCAGCTGCGGTAAAGCTCATCAGCGTGGTCGTGAAGCGATTCACAGATGTCTGCCTGTTCATCCGCGTC
CAGCTCGTTGAGTTTCTCCAGAAGCGTTAATGTCTGGCTTCTGATAAAGCGGGCCATGTTAAGGGCGGTT
TTTTCCTGTTTGGTCACTGATGCCTCCGTGTAAGGGGGATTTCTGTTCATGGGGGTAATGATACCGATGA
AACGAGAGAGGATGCTCACGATACGGGTTACTGATGATGAACATGCCCGGTTACTGGAACGTTGTGAGGG
TAAACAACTGGCGGTATGGATGCGGCGGGACCAGAGAAAAATCACTCAGGGTCAATGCCAGCGCTTCGTT
AATACAGATGTAGGTGTTCCACAGGGTAGCCAGCAGCATCCTGCGATGCAGATCCGGAACATAATGGTGC
AGGGCGCTGACTTCCGCGTTTCCAGACTTTACGAAACACGGAAACCGAAGACCATTCATGTTGTTGCTCA
GGTCGCAGACGTTTTGCAGCAGCAGTCGCTTCACGTTCGCTCGCGTATCGGTGATTCATTCTGCTAACCA
GTAAGGCAACCCCGCCAGCCTAGCCGGGTCCTCAACGACAGGAGCACGATCATGCGCACCCGTGGGGCCG
CCATGCCGGCGATAATGGCCTGCTTCTCGCCGAAACGTTTGGTGGCGGGACCAGTGACGAAGGCTTGAGC
GAGGGCGTGCAAGATTCCGAATACCGCAAGCGACAGGCCGATCATCGTCGCGCTCCAGCGAAAGCGGTCC
TCGCCGAAAATGACCCAGAGCGCTGCCGGCACCTGTCCTACGAGTTGCATGATAAAGAAGACAGTCATAA
GTGCGGCGACGATAGTCATGCCCCGCGCCCACCGGAAGGAGCTGACTGGGTTGAAGGCTCTCAAGGGCAT
CGGTCGAGATCCCGGTGCCTAATGAGTGAGCTAACTTACATTAATTGCGTTGCGCTCACTGCCCGCTTTC
CAGTCGGGAAACCTGTCGTGCCAGCTGCATTAATGAATCGGCCAACGCGCGGGGAGAGGCGGTTTGCGTA
TTGGGCGCCAGGGTGGTTTTTCTTTTCACCAGTGAGACGGGCAACAGCTGATTGCCCTTCACCGCCTGGC
CCTGAGAGAGTTGCAGCAAGCGGTCCACGCTGGTTTGCCCCAGCAGGCGAAAATCCTGTTTGATGGTGGT
TAACGGCGGGATATAACATGAGCTGTCTTCGGTATCGTCGTATCCCACTACCGAGATATCCGCACCAACG
CGCAGCCCGGACTCGGTAATGGCGCGCATTGCGCCCAGCGCCATCTGATCGTTGGCAACCAGCATCGCAG
TGGGAACGATGCCCTCATTCAGCATTTGCATGGTTTGTTGAAAACCGGACATGGCACTCCAGTCGCCTTC
CCGTTCCGCTATCGGCTGAATTTGATTGCGAGTGAGATATTTATGCCAGCCAGCCAGACGCAGACGCGCC
GAGACAGAACTTAATGGGCCCGCTAACAGCGCGATTTGCTGGTGACCCAATGCGACCAGATGCTCCACGC
CCAGTCGCGTACCGTCTTCATGGGAGAAAATAATACTGTTGATGGGTGTCTGGTCAGAGACATCAAGAAA
TAACGCCGGAACATTAGTGCAGGCAGCTTCCACAGCAATGGCATCCTGGTCATCCAGCGGATAGTTAATG
ATCAGCCCACTGACGCGTTGCGCGAGAAGATTGTGCACCGCCGCTTTACAGGCTTCGACGCCGCTTCGTT
CTACCATCGACACCACCACGCTGGCACCCAGTTGATCGGCGCGAGATTTAATCGCCGCGACAATTTGCGA
CGGCGCGTGCAGGGCCAGACTGGAGGTGGCAACGCCAATCAGCAACGACTGTTTGCCCGCCAGTTGTTGT
GCCACGCGGTTGGGAATGTAATTCAGCTCCGCCATCGCCGCTTCCACTTTTTCCCGCGTTTTCGCAGAAA
CGTGGCTGGCCTGGTTCACCACGCGGGAAACGGTCTGATAAGAGACACCGGCATACTCTGCGACATCGTA
TAACGTTACTGGTTTCACATTCACCACCCTGAATTGACTCTCTTCCGGGCGCTATCATGCCATACCGCGA
AAGGTTTTGCGCCATTCGATGGTGTCCGGGATCTCGACGCTCTCCCTTATGCGACTCCTGCATTAGGAAG
CAGCCCAGTAGTAGGTTGAGGCCGTTGAGCACCGCCGCCGCAAGGAATGGTGCATGCAAGGAGATGGCGC
CCAACAGTCCCCCGGCCACGGGGCCTGCCACCATACCCACGCCGAAACAAGCGCTCATGAGCCCGAAGTG
GCGAGCCCGATCTTCCCCATCGGTGATGTCGGCGATATAGGCGCCAGCAACCGCACCTGTGGCGCCGGTG
ATGCCGGCCACGATGCGTCCGGCGTAGAGGATCGAGATCTCGATCCCGCGAAATTAATACGACTCACTAT
AGGGGAATTGTGAGCGGATAACAATTCCCCTCTAGAAATAATTTTGTTTAACTTTAAGAAGGAGATATAC
CATGAAACATCACCATCACCATCACAACACTAGTAGCAATTCCATGTCCCCTATACTAGGTTATTGGAAA
ATTAAGGGCCTTGTGCAACCCACTCGACTTCTTTTGGAATATCTTGAAGAAAAATATGAAGAGCATTTGT
ATGAGCGCGATGAAGGTGATAAATGGCGAAACAAAAAGTTTGAATTGGGTTTGGAGTTTCCCAATCTTCC
TTATTATATTGATGGTGATGTTAAATTAACACAGTCTATGGCCATCATACGTTATATAGCTGACAAGCAC
AACATGTTGGGTGGTTGTCCAAAAGAGCGTGCAGAGATTTCAATGCTTGAAGGAGCGGTTTTGGATATTA
GATACGGTGTTTCGAGAATTGCATATAGTAAAGACTTTGAAACTCTCAAAGTTGATTTTCTTAGCAAGCT
ACCTGAAATGCTGAAAATGTTCGAAGATCGTTTATGTCATAAAACATATTTAAATGGTGATCATGTAACC
CATCCTGACTTCATGTTGTATGACGCTCTTGATGTTGTTTTATACATGGACCCAATGTGCCTGGATGCGT
TCCCAAAATTAGTTTGTTTTAAAAAACGTATTGAAGCTATCCCACAAATTGATAAGTACTTGAAATCCAG
CAAGTATATAGCATGGCCTTTGCAGGGCTGGCAAGCCACGTTTGGTGGTGGCGACCATCCTCCAAAATCG
GATCTGGAAGTTCTGTTCCAGGGGCCCATGGGCGACTTCCGTGTGGGCGAGCGTGTGTGGGTTAACGGTA
ACAAGCCGGGCTTCATCCAGTTTCTGGGCGAGACCCAGTTTGCGCCGGGTCAATGGGCGGGCATCGTTCT
GGACGAACCGATTGGCAAGAACGATGGCAGCGTGGCGGGTGTTCGTTACTTCCAATGCGAACCGCTGAAA
GGTATTTTTACCCGTCCGAGCAAGCTGACCCGTAAAGTGTAAGAATTCGAGCTCCGTCGACAAGCTTGCG
GCCGCACTCGAGCACCACCACCACCACCACTGAGATCCGGCTGCTAACAAAGCCCGAAAGGAAGCTGAGT
TGGCTGCTGCCACCGCTGAGCAATAACTAGCATAACCCCTTGGGGCCTCTAAACGGGTCTTGAGGGGTTT
TTTGCTGAAAGGAGGAACTATATCCGGATTGGCGAATGGG
[124 nt withheld, positions 4731-4854]
C
[91 nt withheld, positions 4856-4946]
A
[49 nt withheld, positions 4948-4996]
CCTTTGACGTTGGAGTCCACGTTCTTTAATAGTGGACTCTTGTTCCAAACTGGAACAACACTCAACCCTA
TCTCGGTCTATTCTTTTGATTTATAAGGGATTTTGCCGATTTCGGCCTATTGGTTAAAAAATGAGCTGAT
TTAACAAAAATTTAACGCGAATTTTAACAAAATATTAACGCTTACAATTTAGGTGGCACTTTTCGGGGAA
ATGTGCGCGGAACCCCTATTTGTTTATTTTTCTAAATACATTCAAATATGTATCCGCTCATGAATTAATT
CTTAGAAAAACTCATCGAGCATCAAATGAAACTGCAATTTATTCATATCAGGATTATCAATACCATATTT
TTGAAAAAGCCGTTTCTGTAATGAAGGAGAAAACTCACCGAGGCAGTTCCATAGGATGGCAAGATCCTGG
TATCGGTCTGCGATTCCGACTCGTCCAACATCAATACAACCTATTAATTTCCCCTCGTCAAAAATAAGGT
TATCAAGTGAGAAATCACCATGAGTGACGACTGAATCCGGTGAGAATGGCAAAAGTTTATGCATTTCTTT
CCAGACTTGTTCAACAGGCCAGCCATTACGCTCGTCATCAAAATCACTCGCATCAACCAAACCGTTATTC
ATTCGTGATTGCGCCTGAGCGAGACGAAATACGCGATCGCTGTTAAAAGGACAATTACAAACAGGAATCG
AATGCAACCGGCGCAGGAACACTGCCAGCGCATCAACAATATTTTCACCTGAATCAGGATATTCTTCTAA
TACCTGGAATGCTGTTTTCCCGGGGATCGCAGTGGTGAGTAACCATGCATCATCAGGAGTACGGATAAAA
TGCTTGATGGTCGGAAGAGGCATAAATTCCGTCAGCCAGTTTAGTCTGACCATCTCATCTGTAACATCAT
TGGCAACGCTACCTTTGCCATGTTTCAGAAACAACTCTGGCGCATCGGGCTTCCCATACAATCGATAGAT
TGTCGCACCTGATTGCCCGACATTATCGCGAGCCCATTTATACCCATATAAATCAGCATCCATGTTGGAA
TTTAATCGCGGCCTAGAGCAAGACGTTTCCCGTTGAATATGGCTCATAACACCCCTTGTATTACTGTTTA
TGTAAGCAGACAGTTTTATTGTTCATGACCAAAATCCCTTAACGTGAGTTTTCGTTCCACTGAGCGTCAG
ACCCCGTAGAAAAGATCAAAGGATCTTC
